>Addgene plasmid #74741 | pJM102: pHps2 RFP on pCM66T | depositor full sequence | sequence record 141458 | pJM102: pHps2 RFP on pCM66T sequence 6241 bps
GACCCTTTCCGACGCTCACCGGGCTGGTTGCCCTCGCCGCTGGGCTGGCGGCCGTCTATGGCCCTGCAAA
CGCGCCAGAAACGCCGTCGAAGCCGTGTGCGAGACACCGCGGCCGCCGGCGTTGTGGATACCTCGCGGAA
AACTTGGCCCTCACTGACAGATGAGGGGCGGACGTTGACACTTGAGGGGCCGACTCACCCGGCGCGGCGT
TGACAGATGAGGGGCAGGCTCGATTTCGGCCGGCGACGTGGAGCTGGCCAGCCTCGCAAATCGGCGAAAA
CGCCTGATTTTACGCGAGTTTCCCACAGATGATGTGGACAAGCCTGGGGATAAGTGCCCTGCGGTATTGA
CACTTGAGGGGCGCGACTACTGACAGATGAGGGGCGCGATCCTTGACACTTGAGGGGCAGAGTGCTGACA
GATGAGGGGCGCACCTATTGACATTTGAGGGGCTGTCCACAGGCAGAAAATCCAGCATTTGCAAGGGTTT
CCGCCCGTTTTTCGGCCACCGCTAACCTGTCTTTTAACCTGCTTTTAAACCAATATTTATAAACCTTGTT
TTTAACCAGGGCTGCGCCCTGTGCGCGTGACCGCGCACGCCGAAGGGGGGTGCCCCCCCTTCTCGAACCC
TCCCGGCCCGCTAACGCGGGCCTCCCATCCCCCCAGGGGCTGCGCCCCTCGGCCGCGAACGGCCTCACCC
CAAAAATGGCAGCCAAGCTGACCACTTCTGCGCTCGGCCCTTCCGGCTGGCTGGTTTATTGCTGATAAAT
CTGGAGCCGGTGAGCGTGGGTCTCGCGGTATCATTGCAGCACTGGGGCCAGATGGTAAGCCCTCCCGTAT
CGTAGTTATCTACACGACGGGGAGTCAGGCAACTATGGATGAACGAAATAGACAGATCGCTGAGATAGGT
GCCTCACTGATTAAGCATTGGTAACTGTCAGACCAAGTTTACTCATATATACTTTAGATTGATTTAAAAC
TTCATTTTTAATTTAAAAGGATCTAGGTGAAGATCCTTTTTGATAATCTCATGACCAAAATCCCTTAACG
TGAGTTTTCGTTCCACTGAGCGTCAGACCCCGTAGAAAAGATCAAAGGATCTTCTTGAGATCCTTTTTTT
CTGCGCGTAATCTGCTGCTTGCAAACAAAAAAACCACCGCTACCAGCGGTGGTTTGTTTGCCGGATCAAG
AGCTACCAACTCTTTTTCCGAAGGTAACTGGCTTCAGCAGAGCGCAGATACCAAATACTGTTCTTCTAGT
GTAGCCGTAGTTAGGCCACCACTTCAAGAACTCTGTAGCACCGCCTACATACCTCGCTCTGCTAATCCTG
TTACCAGTGGCTGCTGCCAGTGGCGATAAGTCGTGTCTTACCGGGTTGGACTCAAGACGATAGTTACCGG
ATAAGGCGCAGCGGTCGGGCTGAACGGGGGGTTCGTGCACACAGCCCAGCTTGGAGCGAACGACCTACAC
CGAACTGAGATACCTACAGCGTGAGCTATGAGAAAGCGCCACGCTTCCCGAAGGGAGAAAGGCGGACAGG
TATCCGGTAAGCGGCAGGGTCGGAACAGGAGAGCGCACGAGGGAGCTTCCAGGGGGAAACGCCTGGTATC
TTTATAGTCCTGTCGGGTTTCGCCACCTCTGACTTGAGCGTCGATTTTTGTGATGCTCGTCAGGGGGGCG
GAGCCTATGGAAAAACGCCAGCAACGCGGCCTTTTTACGGTTCCTGGCCTTTTGCTGGCCTTTTGCTCAC
ATGTTCTTTCCTGCGTTATCCCCTGATTCTGTGGATAACCGTATTACCGCCTTTGAGTGAGCTGATACCG
CTCGCCGCAGCCGAACGACCGAGCGCAGCGAGTCAGTGAGCGAGGAAGCGGAAGAGCGCCCAATACGCAA
ACCGCCTCTCCCCGCGCGTTGGCCGATTCATTAATGCAGCTGGCACGACAGGTTTCCCGACTGGAAAGCG
GGCAGTGAGCGCAACGCAATTAATGTGAGTTAGCTCACTCATTAGGCACCCCAGGCGGTTTCGTGGTAGA
CCAAAACAAGCTGGAAAAGGCACTGGCTGAAAAGCTGTAATATTGCTGACTTGAATAGCGCTAATAATCA
ATTTATTAGCGCTATTCACTTTATTCAAGTAGTACATAAGTGCTATTGGATTTACCTAGCTTAACGTTGA
CATCAACTTTGATTCCAACTTAAGATAGTTTTTCTAAAAACTAAGCACTTAATTTTTTAAACCAACTGGA
GGAAGTACATCGTGGCATTAACTCAAATGGCAAGTAGTGAAGACGTTATCAAAGAGTTCATGCGTTTCAA
AGTTCGTATGGAAGGTTCCGTTAACGGTCACGAGTTCGAAATCGAAGGTGAAGGTGAAGGTCGTCCGTAC
GAAGGTACCCAGACCGCTAAACTGAAAGTTACCAAAGGTGGTCCGCTGCCGTTCGCTTGGGACATCCTGT
CCCCGCAGTTCCAGTACGGTTCCAAAGCTTACGTTAAACACCCGGCTGACATCCCGGACTACCTGAAACT
GTCCTTCCCGGAAGGTTTCAAATGGGAACGTGTTATGAACTTCGAAGACGGTGGTGTTGTTACCGTTACC
CAGGACTCCTCCCTGCAAGACGGTGAGTTCATCTACAAAGTTAAACTGCGTGGTACCAACTTCCCGTCCG
ACGGTCCGGTTATGCAGAAAAAAACCATGGGTTGGGAAGCTTCCACCGAACGTATGTACCCGGAAGACGG
TGCTCTGAAAGGTGAAATCAAAATGCGTCTGAAACTGAAAGACGGTGGTCACTACGACGCTGAAGTTAAA
ACCACCTACATGGCTAAAAAACCGGTTCAGCTGCCGGGTGCTTACAAAACCGACATCAAACTGGACATCA
CCTCCCACAACGAAGACTACACCATCGTTGAACAGTACGAACGTGCTGAAGGTCGTCACTCCACCGGTGC
TTAATAATTAAGCCAGCCCCGACACCCGCCAACACCCGCTGACGCGCCCTGACGGGCTTGTCTGCTCCCG
GCATCCGCTTACAGACAAGCTGTGACCGTCTCCGGGAGCTGCATGTGTCAGAGGTTAGAAAAACTCATCG
AGCATCAAATGAAACTGCAATTTATTCATATCAGGATTATCAATACCATATTTTTGAAAAAGCCGTTTCT
GTAATGAAGGAGAAAACTCACCGAGGCAGTTCCATAGGATGGCAAGATCCTGGTATCGGTCTGCGATTCC
GACTCGTCCAACATCAATACAACCTATTAATTTCCCCTCGTCAAAAATAAGGTTATCAAGTGAGAAATCA
CCATGAGTGACGACTGAATCCGGTGAGAATGGCAAAAGCTTATGCATTTCTTTCCAGACTTGTTCAACAG
GCCAGCCATTACGCTCGTCATCAAAATCACTCGCATCAACCAAACCGTTATTCATTCGTGATTGCGCCTG
AGCGAGACGAAATACGCGATCGCTGTTAAAAGGACAATTACAAACAGGAATCGAATGCAACCGGCGCAGG
AACACTGCCAGCGCATCAACAATATTTTCACCTGAATCAGGATATTCTTCTAATACCTGGAATGCTGTTT
TCCCGGGGATCGCAGTGGTGAGTAACCATGCATCATCAGGAGTACGGATAAAATGCTTGATGGTCGGAAG
AGGCATAAATTCCGTCAGCCAGTTTAGTCTGACCATCTCATCTGTAACATCATTGGCAACGCTACCTTTG
CCATGTTTCAGAAACAACTCTGGCGCATCGGGCTTCCCATACAATCGATAGATTGTCGCACCTGATTGCC
CGACATTATCGCGAGCCCATTTATACCCATATAAATCAGCATCCATGTTGGAATTTAATCGCGGCCTCGA
GCAAGACGTTTCCCGTTGAATATGGCTCATAACACCCCTTGTATTACTGTTTATGTAAGCAGACAGTTTT
ATTGTTCATGATGATATATTTTTATCTTGTGCAATGTAACATCAGAGATTTTGAGACACAACGTGGCTTT
CCCCCCCCCCCCTGCAGGTCCGACACGGGGATGGATGGCGTTCCCGATCATGGTCCTGCTTGCTTCGGGA
GCGATACTGAGCGAAGCAAGTGCGTCGAGCAGTGCCCGCTTGTTCCTGAAATGCCAGTAAAGCGCTGGCT
GCTGAACCCCCAGCCGGAACTGACCCCACAAGGCCCTAGCGTTTGCAATGCACCAGGTCATCATTGACCC
AGGCGTGTTCCACCAGGCCGCTGCCTCGCAACTCTTCGCAGGCTTCGCCGACCTGCTCGCGCCACTTCTT
CACGCGGGTGGAATCCGATCCGCACATGAGGCGGAAGGTTTCCAGCTTGAGCGGGTACGGCTCCCGGTGC
GAGCTGAAATAGTCGAACATCCGTCGGGCCGTCGGCGACAGCTTGCGGTACTTCTCCCATATGAATTTCG
TGTAGTGGTCGCCAGCAAACAGCACGACGATTTCCTCGTCGATCAGGACCTGGCAACGGGACGTTTTCTT
GCCACGGTCCAGGACGCGGAAGCGGTGCAGCAGCGACACCGATTCCAGGTGCCCAACGCGGTCGGACGTG
AAGCCCATCGCCGTCGCCTGTAGGCGCGACAGGCATTCCTCGGCCTTCGTGTAATACCGGCCATTGATCG
ACCAGCCCAGGTCCTGGCAAAGCTCGTAGAACGTGAAGGTGATCGGCTCGCCGATAGGGGTGCGCTTCGC
GTACTCCAACACCTGCTGCCACACCAGTTCGTCATCGTCGGCCCGCAGCTCGACGCCGGTGTAGGTGATC
TTCACGTCCTTGTTGACGTGGAAAATGACCTTGTTTTGCAGCGCCTCGCGCGGGATTTTCTTGTTGCGCG
TGGTGAACAGGGCAGAGCGGGCCGTGTCGTTTGGCATCGCTCGCATCGTGTCCGGCCACGGCGCAATATC
GAACAAGGAAAGCTGCATTTCCTTGATCTGCTGCTTCGTGTGTTTCAGCAACGCGGCCTGCTTGGCCTCG
CTGACCTGTTTTGCCAGGTCCTCGCCGGCGGTTTTTCGCTTCTTGGTCGTCATAGTTCCTCGCGTGTCGA
TGGTCATCGACTTCGCCAAACCTGCCGCCTCCTGTTCGAGACGACGCGAACGCTCCACGGCGGCCGATGG
CGCGGGCAGGGCAGGGGGAGCCAGTTGCACGCTGTCGCGCTCGATCTTGGCCGTAGCTTGCTGGACCATC
GAGCCGACGGACTGGAAGGTTTCGCGGGGCGCACGCATGACGGTGCGGCTTGCGATGGTTTCGGCATCCT
CGGCGGAAAACCCCGCGTCGATCAGTTCTTGCCTGTATGCCTTCCGGTCAAACGTCCGATTCATTCACCC
TCCTTGCGGGATTGCCCCGACTCACGCCGGGGCAATGTGCCCTTATTCCTGATTTGACCCGCCTGGTGCC
TTGGTGTCCAGATAATCCACCTTATCGGCAATGAAGTCGGTCCCGTAGACCGTCTGGCCGTCCTTCTCGT
ACTTGGTATTCCGAATCTTGCCCTGCACGAATACCAGCTCCGCGAAGTCGCTCTTCTTGATGGAGCGCAT
GGGGACGTGCTTGGCAATCACGCGCACCCCCCGGCCGTTTTAGCGGCTAAAAAAGTCATGGCTCTGCCCT
CGGGCGGACCACGCCCATCATGACCTTGCCAAGCTCGTCCTGCTTCTCTTCGATCTTCGCCAGCAGGGCG
AGGATCGTGGCATCACCGAACCGCGCCGTGCGCGGGTCGTCGGTGAGCCAGAGTTTCAGCAGGCCGCCCA
GGCGGCCCAGGTCGCCATTGATGCGGGCCAGCTCGCGGACGTGCTCATAGTCCACGACGCCCGTGATTTT
GTAGCCCTGGCCGACGGCCAGCAGGTAGGCCTACAGGCTCATGCCGGCCGCCGCCGCCTTTTCCTCAATC
GCTCTTCGTTCGTCTGGAAGGCAGTACACCTTGATAGGTGGGCTGCCCTTCCTGGTTGGCTTGGTTTCAT
CAGCCATCCGCTTGCCCTCATCTGTTACGCCGGCGGTAGCCGGCCAGCCTCGCAGAGCAGGATTCCCGTT
GAGCACCGCCAGGTGCGAATAAGGGACAGTGAAGAAGGAACACCCGCTCGCGGGTGGGCCTACTTCACCT
ATCCTGCCCGGCTGACGCCGTTGGATACACCAAGGAAAGTCTACACGAACCCTTTGGCAAAATCCTGTAT
ATCGTGCGAAAAAGGATGGATATACCGAAAAAATCGCTATAATGACCCCGAAGCAGGGTTATGCAGCGGA
AAAGATCCGTC
Features (pLannotate 1.2.2; 12 found; start..end, strand, type, name):
     11..642     +  rep_origin     oriV: incP origin of replication
    720..933     +  CDS            bla(M) (fragment): β-lactamase lacking the signal sequence; bla(M); allows cytosolic expression of β-lactamase
   1105..1693    +  rep_origin     ori: high-copy-number ColE1/pMB1/pBR322/pUC origin of replication
   1876..1968    +  CDS            lacI (fragment): lac repressor; lacI; The lac repressor binds to the lac operator to inhibit transcription in E. coli. This inhibition can be relieved by adding lactose or isopropyl-β-D-thiogalactopyranoside (IPTG).
   1981..2002    +  protein_bind   CAP binding site: CAP binding activates transcription in the presence of cAMP. E. coli catabolite activator protein
   2267..2941    +  CDS            mRFP1: mRFP1 is a basic (constitutively fluorescent) red fluorescent protein published in 2002, derived from Discosoma sp.. It is reported to be a somewhat slowly-maturing monomer with low acid sensitivity.
   3065..3880    -  CDS            KanR: aminoglycoside phosphotransferase; aph(3')-Ia; confers resistance to kanamycin in bacteria or G418 (Geneticin®) in eukaryotes
   4027..4146    -  CDS            tetR (fragment): TETR1_ECOLX - Experimental evidence at protein level: Swiss-Prot protein existence level 1. TetR is the repressor of the tetracycline resistance element; its N-terminal region forms a helix-turn-helix structure and binds DNA. Binding of tetracycline to TetR reduces the repressor affinity for the tetracycline resistance gene (tetA) promoter operator sites. From Escherichia coli.
   4166..5314    -  CDS            trfA: trans-acting replication protein that binds to and activates oriV
   5444..5548    -  CDS            traI (fragment): TRAI6_ECOLX - Experimental evidence at protein level: Swiss-Prot protein existence level 1. The initiation process of transfer DNA synthesis requires the interaction of at least three plasmid-specific components (TraH, I, and J) at the transfer origin resulting in the assembly of a specialised nucleoprotein complex - the relaxosome. Site- and strand-specific cleavage at the transfer origin is dependent on TraI and TraJ. From Escherichia coli.
   5586..5957    -  CDS            traJ: oriT-recognizing protein; traJ
   5990..6099    -  oriT           oriT: incP origin of transfer
