[The description below was written by a language model from this plasmid's Addgene catalogue record and pLannotate feature annotations shown in this document.]
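Description:
pJM102 is a 6,241 bp broad-host-range bacterial expression plasmid built on the pCM66T backbone, a derivative of pCM66. It was designed as a promoter-reporter construct for the RuMP-cycle methylotroph Methylovorus glucosetrophus SIP3-4. The backbone carries two replication systems. A high-copy ColE1/pUC-type origin supports propagation in E. coli. An IncP oriV, together with the trfA gene whose product activates it, allows replication in a wide range of Gram-negative hosts. An IncP oriT with the adjacent traJ gene and a traI remnant makes the plasmid mobilisable by conjugation when transfer functions are supplied in trans. Selection is by kanamycin through an aph(3')-Ia cassette. The annotation also picks up short fragments of bla, lacI and tetR and a CAP binding site. These appear to be non-functional leftovers from earlier vector construction rather than working parts.

The payload is a roughly 925 bp insert, assembled by Gibson cloning, in which the pHps2 promoter taken from the M. glucosetrophus SIP3-4 genome drives a monomeric red fluorescent protein (BioBrick part E1010, annotated as mRFP1). The promoter itself is not annotated in the feature table, but it presumably lies in the unannotated stretch immediately upstream of the mRFP1 coding sequence.

The plasmid belongs to a series sharing the same backbone and reporter but differing in promoter: an empty vector, a promoterless RFP control, pHps1, a 150 bp version of Hps2, pTrc and pTac. Comparing red fluorescence across the series lets promoter strength be ranked in this methylotroph, giving a set of calibrated expression parts for synthetic biology and metabolic engineering work.
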