Addgene plasmid #74741: pJM102: pHps2 RFP on pCM66T
Purpose: pCM66T with promoter pHps2 driving RFP expression (maxRFP = BBa_E1010)
Depositing lab: Mary Lidstrom. Depositing organization: University of Washington.
Backbone
  Vector backbone: pCM66T
  Backbone size w/o insert (bp): 5316
  Total vector size (bp): 6241
  Vector type: Bacterial Expression, Synthetic Biology
Growth in bacteria
  Bacterial resistance: Kanamycin, 50 μg/mL
  Growth temperature: 37°C
  Growth strain: DH5alpha
  Copy number: High Copy
Gene/Insert
  Gene/Insert name: RFP (BioBrick part number BBa_E1010) (alt name: mRFP, maxRFP)
  Species: Synthetic
  Insert size (bp): 925
  Promoter: pHps2 (extracted from Methylovorus glucosetrophus SIP3-4 genome)
  Cloning method: Gibson Cloning
  Sequencing primers: 5′ cgattcattaatgcagctggcac; 3′ cctctgacacatgcagctccc
Terms and licenses: Academic/Nonprofit Terms; Industry Terms: Not Available to Industry
Depositor comments: One of a series of plasmids with promoters of differing strengths in Methylovorous glucosetrophus SIP3-4, a RuMP cycle methylotroph: Addgene # 74738: empty vector, made from pCM66. Addgene # 74739: pJM100: no-promoter RFP control. Made from pCM66D (AddGene #74738) Addgene # 74740: pJM101: pHps1 RFP on pCM66T Addgene # 74741: pJM102: pHps2 RFP on pCM66T Addgene # 74744: pJM103: 150bp Hps2 RFP on pCM66T Addgene # 74745: pJM104: pTrc RFP on pCM66T Addgene # 74746: pJM105: pTac RFP on pCM66T Backbone is similar backbone to pAWP78 (AddGene plasmid 61263)
How to cite: pJM102: pHps2 RFP on pCM66T was a gift from Mary Lidstrom (Addgene plasmid # 74741 ; http://n2t.net/addgene:74741 ; RRID:Addgene_74741)
