>Addgene plasmid #74741 | pJM102: pHps2 RFP on pCM66T | addgene partial sequence | sequence record 146976 | KanR2-F 5'-GAACTGCCTCGGTGAGTTTT-3'
AACGGCTTTTTCAAAAATATGGTATTGATAATCCTGATATGAATAAATTGCAGTTTCATTTGATGCTCGA
TGAGTTTTTCTAACCTCTGACACATGCAGCTCCCGGAGACGGTCACAGCTTGTCTGTAAGCGGATGCCGG
GAGCAGACAAGCCCGTCAGGGCGCGTCAGCGGGTGTTGGCGGGTGTCGGGGCTGGCTTAATTATTAAGCA
CCGGTGGAGTGACGACCTTCAGCACGTTCGTACTGTTCAACGATGGTGTAGTCTTCGTTGTGGGAGGTGA
TGTCCAGTTTGATGTCGGTTTTGTAAGCACCCGGCAGCTGAACCGGTTTTTTAGCCATGTAGGTGGTTTT
AACTTCAGCGTCGTAGTGACCACCGTCTTTCAGTTTCAGACGCATTTTGATTTCACCTTTCAGAGCACCG
TCTTCCGGGTACATACGTTCGGTGGAAGCTTCCCAACCCATGGTTTTTTTCTGCATAACCGGACCGTCGG
ACGGGAAGTTGGTACCACGCAGTTTAACTTTGTAGATGAACTCACCGTCTTGCAGGGAGGAGTCCTGGGT
AACGGTAACAACACCACCGTCTTCGAAGTTCATAACACGTTCCCATTTGAAACCTTCCGGGAAGGACAGT
TTCAGGTAGTCCGGGATGTCAGCCGGGTGTTTAACGTAAGCTTTGGAACCGTACTGGAACTGCGGGGACA
GGATGTCCCAAGCGAACGGCAGCGGACCACCTTTGGTAACTTTCAGTTTAGCGGTCTGGGTACCTTCGTA
CGGACGACCTTCACCTTCACCTTCGATTTCGAACTCGTGACCGTTAACGGAACCTTCCATACGAACTTTG
AAACGCATGAACTCTTTGATAACGTCTTCACTACTTGCCATTTGAGTTAATGCCACGATGTACTTCCTCC
AGTTGGTTTAAAAAATTAAGTGCTTAGTTTTTAGAAAAACTATCTTAAGTTGGAATCAAAGTTGATGTCA
ACGTTAAGCTAGGTAAATCCAATAGCACTTATGTACTACTTGAATAAAGTGAATAGCGCTAATAAATTGA
TTATTAGCGCTATTCA
