>Addgene plasmid #74741 | pJM102: pHps2 RFP on pCM66T | addgene partial sequence | sequence record 146979 | pBR322ori-F 5'-GGGAAACGCCTGGTATCTTT-3'
TTCGCCACCTCTGACTTGAGCGTCGATTTTTGTGATGCTCGTCAGGGGGGCGGAGCCTATGGAAAAACGC
CAGCAACGCGGCCTTTTTACGGTTCCTGGCCTTTTGCTGGCCTTTTGCTCACATGTTCTTTCCTGCGTTA
TCCCCTGATTCTGTGGATAACCGTATTACCGCCTTTGAGTGAGCTGATACCGCTCGCCGCAGCCGAACGA
CCGAGCGCAGCGAGTCAGTGAGCGAGGAAGCGGAAGAGCGCCCAATACGCAAACCGCCTCTCCCCGCGCG
TTGGCCGATTCATTAATGCAGCTGGCACGACAGGTTTCCCGACTGGAAAGCGGGCAGTGAGCGCAACGCA
ATTAATGTGAGTTAGCTCACTCATTAGGCACCCCAGGCGGTTTCGTGGTAGACCAAAACAAGCTGGAAAA
GGCACTGGCTGAAAAGCTGTAATATTGCTGACTTGAATAGCGCTAATAATCAATTTATTAGCGCTATTCA
CTTTATTCAAGTAGTACATAAGTGCTATTGGATTTACCTAGCTTAACGTTGACATCAACTTTGATTCCAA
CTTAAGATAGTTTTTCTAAAAACTAAGCACTTAATTTTTTAAACCAACTGGAGGAAGTACATCGTGGCAT
TAACTCAAATGGCAAGTAGTGAAGACGTTATCAAAGAGTTCATGCGTTTCAAAGTTCGTATGGAAGGTTC
CGTTAACGGTCACGAGTTCGAAATCGAAGGTGAAGGTGAAGGTCGTCCGTACGAAGGTACCCAGACCGCT
AAACTGAAAGTTACCAAAGGTGGTCCGCTGCCGTTCGCTTGGGACATCCTGTCCCCGCAGTTCCAGTACG
GTTCCAAAGCTTACGTTAAACACCCGGCTGACATCCCGGACTACCTGAAACTGTCCTTCCCGGAAGGTTT
CAAATGGGAACGTGTTATGAACTTCGAAGACGGTGGTGTTGTTACCGTTACCCAGGACTCCTCCCTGCAA
GACGGTGAGTTCATCTACAAAGTTAAACTGCGTGGTACCAACTTCCCGTCCGACGGTCCGGTTATGCAGA
AAAA
